>Addgene plasmid #29163 | pEMS1362 | addgene partial sequence | sequence record 39484 | EGFP-N 5'-CGTCGCCGTCCAGCTCGACCAG-3'
GCTCACCATGGTGGCGGAAGTTCCTATACCTTTTGAAGAATAGGAACTTCGGCGCGCCTGAGGGCGGGCA
TGGCTGGGGTGAGCTCTCTGGTCCCACCTGGCCATTTATGCCCTGGTCCTGAATGGGGTGGGTCCAGGCA
GCACGGGTAATCACATTTGTCTAGCGGGGAATCCAATTTTCCCTCCCACAAGCTTGCGCCCCAGGCCAAG
CACTCAGCCTGCTGCCCTCCTCTAATTGGCACTAATGACACATGGACGTCATCAGTGGGAGTTGAAGTAG
ACAGGCGGATGCTGTCCCTTCTGAGATGGCTCTGAAGAGCTCTTCTCACCAGTGTACATGCATTGCCCTT
TCTGATCAAACCAAGAGGGTGGTACAGATACTAACATCTTCCCTGGGTGCCAAAAATGCTCTAAGCATAA
CCTACCCCTTTCATGGAAGTTTTGCACAGTGAGAATCATCAGCCCTATTTCACAGATTAAGAAACTGAGG
ATGGAGCCTGAACTGAAGACTCCACACAAGACCACAGGGCTGGGAAGTGGCCAAGCTGAGGTTCAAACCC
AGGGCTGTGGACTGGGGTGCAGGGCACTTCCAGGGGGCCCAACCATCTCCCTACTTGTTTCCTTTAAGAT
GAGGCCAAAACAACTCC
