>Addgene plasmid #29163 | pEMS1362 | addgene partial sequence | sequence record 39633 | pEMS1307-fwd 5'-ccgcacgtctaagaaaccat-3'
AAAATAGGCGTATCACGAGGCCCTTTCGTCTTCAAGAATTAATTCCGATCATATTCAATAACCCTTAATG
AATTCGAGCTCCTAGGCCGGCCGCTGTGCTCAGCTAACAGTCGCCTGTGGTTTTTTTTTTTTTTTCCTGG
CTGCATAAGTAATACCTTCCGCCACTGTTGGAGTTATCTCCACATGCACAGAGAAGGGTATAAGTCAGCT
TGGGCCTTAGCATGACACGGGATTTATTGCTCATTTAAACCCTGAAAGCAAATGGATTTTTGAAAACTCC
TGAAGCATCAGGGAAGTCTGTCTCTTCATGATTATCTGGTTGTATTTATGGATCCTTTGCCAAATATAAG
GACGCTCCTGTCACTTCACCCATCTTGAGATGGGCTGCTTTTCTATAAATATCAAAATCCCACAATTATT
TCATGATTTAATCCCCATCTGAATTTTAACCAATTGCAACACCCTTTTTATTATTATCCTCTGATGTAAT
CAGCCTGGAGATACAGGAGCCGTTTGAGTTTGGATGGTGTAGGGGTGTCGAGGGAA
