[The description below was written by a language model from this plasmid's Addgene catalogue record.]
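Description:
pEMS1362 is a Pleiades Promoter Project plasmid built on the large pEMS1306 backbone (about 16.5 kb without insert). It is maintained in E. coli as a high-copy plasmid under ampicillin selection. The record gives no feature table, so the origin of replication and the other backbone elements are not itemised, and it does not state how the construct is delivered into animals or cells.

The insert is Ple51, a 1,059 bp human MiniPromoter derived from regulatory sequence of the DBH (dopamine beta hydroxylase) gene, cloned between FseI and AscI sites. It is therefore a candidate promoter rather than a coding sequence. It sits upstream of a backbone-encoded EGFP-NLS reporter, so that any transcriptional activity of the MiniPromoter would be read out as nuclear-localised green fluorescence, with the nuclear localisation signal concentrating the signal in the nucleus and making individual expressing cells easier to identify.

The construct belongs to a collection of compact human regulatory elements designed to drive selective, cell-type-restricted expression in the brain. DBH is normally associated with noradrenergic neurons, which is presumably the specificity being sought, although the record does not say so. For this design the recorded outcome is negative, as eGFP reporter expression was not detected in the brain or eye. pEMS1362 is therefore mainly useful as a documented reference for a DBH-based MiniPromoter that did not give detectable expression in those tissues, or as a starting point for redesigning it.
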