Addgene plasmid #29163: pEMS1362
Purpose: Expression of the eGFP reporter gene was not detected in the brain and eye.
Depositing lab: Elizabeth Simpson. Depositing organization: University of British Columbia. Publication: A regulatory toolbox of MiniPromoters to drive selective expression in the brain. Portales-Casamar E, Swanson DJ, Liu L, de Leeuw CN, Banks KG, Ho Sui SJ, Fulton DL, Ali J, Amirabbasi M, Arenillas DJ, Babyak N, Black SF, Bonaguro RJ, Brauer E, Candido TR, Castellarin M, Chen J, Chen Y, Cheng JC, Chopra V, Docking TR, Dreolini L, D'Souza CA, Flynn EK, Glenn R, Hatakka K, Hearty TG, Imanian B, Jiang S, Khorasan-zadeh S, Komljenovic I, Laprise S, Liao NY, Lim JS, Lithwick S, Liu F, Liu J, Lu M, McConechy M, McLeod AJ, Milisavljevic M, Mis J, O'Connor K, Palma B, Palmquist DL, Schmouth JF, Swanson MI, Tam B, Ticoll A, Turner JL, Varhol R, Vermeulen J, Watkins RF, Wilson G, Wong BK, Wong SH, Wong TY, Yang GS, Ypsilanti AR, Jones SJ, Holt RA, Goldowitz D, Wasserman WW, Simpson EM. Proc Natl Acad Sci U S A. 2010 Sep 21. 107(38):16589-94. 10.1073/pnas.1009158107 PubMed 20807748.
Backbone
  Vector backbone: pEMS1306
  Backbone size w/o insert (bp): 16454
  Vector type: Pleiades Promoter Project [sic, Pleaides Plieades]
Growth in bacteria
  Bacterial resistance: Ampicillin, 100 μg/mL
  Growth temperature: 37°C
  Growth strain: DH5alpha
  Growth instructions: DH10B
  Copy number: High Copy
Gene/Insert
  Gene/Insert name: Ple51 (alt names: DBH; dopamine beta hydroxylase)
  Species: H. sapiens (human)
  Insert size (bp): 1059
  Entrez Gene: DBH (a.k.a. DBM, ORTHYP1)
  Tag / fusion protein: EGFP-NLS (C terminal on backbone)
  Cloning method: Restriction Enzyme; 5′ cloning site FseI (unknown if destroyed); 3′ cloning site AscI (unknown if destroyed)
  Sequencing primers: 5′ Unknown
Terms and licenses: Academic/Nonprofit Terms; Industry Terms: Not Available to Industry
How to cite: pEMS1362 was a gift from Elizabeth Simpson (Addgene plasmid # 29163 ; http://n2t.net/addgene:29163 ; RRID:Addgene_29163)
